Addgene plasmid #141737: TFORF0857
Purpose: Lentiviral vector for overexpressing transcription factor ORFs with unique 24-bp barcodes. Barcodes facilitate identification of transcription factors in pooled screens.
Depositing lab: Feng Zhang. Depositing organization: Broad Institute. Publication: A transcription factor atlas of directed differentiation. Joung J, Ma S, Tay T, Geiger-Schuller KR, Kirchgatterer PC, Verdine VK, Guo B, Arias-Garcia MA, Allen WE, Singh A, Kuksenko O, Abudayyeh OO, Gootenberg JS, Fu Z, Macrae RK, Buenrostro JD, Regev A, Zhang F. Cell. 2023 Jan 5;186(1):209-229.e26. doi: 10.1016/j.cell.2022.11.026. PubMed 36608654.
Backbone
  Vector backbone: pLX_TRC317
  Backbone manufacturer: Broad Institute Genetic Perturbation Platform
  Backbone size w/o insert (bp): 8264
  Vector type: Mammalian Expression, Lentiviral
  Selectable markers: Puromycin
Growth in bacteria
  Bacterial resistance: Ampicillin, 100 μg/mL
  Growth temperature: 37°C
  Growth strain: NEB Stable
  Copy number: High Copy
Gene/Insert
  Gene/Insert name: VSX1
  Species: H. sapiens (human)
  Insert size (bp): 758
  Entrez Gene: VSX1 (a.k.a. CAASDS, KTCN, KTCN1, PPCD, PPCD1, PPD, RINX)
  Promoter: EF1a
  Cloning method: Unknown
  Sequencing primers: 5′ GGGTGGAGACTGAAGTTAGGCCAG; 3′ CACATAGCGTAAAAGGAGCAACATAG
Terms and licenses: Academic/Nonprofit Terms; Industry Terms: Not Available to Industry
Depositor comments: XM_017027838,ENST00000409958 . The transcription factor ORF portion of this plasmid was synthesized by Genewiz. Please test multiple small colonies in case of plasmid recombination. To make this collection available in a timely manner, a portion of this collection was not fully sequenced by Addgene. If an Addgene verified full plasmid sequence is not available, please contact us prior to placing an order to request the full sequence.
How to cite: TFORF0857 was a gift from Feng Zhang (Addgene plasmid # 141737 ; http://n2t.net/addgene:141737 ; RRID:Addgene_141737)
