[The description below was written by a language model from this plasmid's Addgene catalogue record and pLannotate feature annotations shown in this document.]
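Description:
TFORF0857 is a lentiviral mammalian expression plasmid built on the pLX_TRC317 backbone and carrying a human VSX1 open reading frame. It belongs to a barcoded transcription factor ORF collection. In bacteria it is maintained through a high-copy ColE1/pUC-type origin and selected with ampicillin via the β-lactamase gene. An f1 origin and remnants of a lac/lacZα cloning region flanked by T7 and T3 promoters are also annotated in the backbone. The depositor notes that the plasmid can recombine, a common issue for constructs with repeated LTR sequences.

The viral portion follows a third-generation, self-inactivating layout. An RSV promoter drives a truncated HIV-1 5' LTR, followed by the Ψ packaging signal with a partial gag sequence, the Rev response element for nuclear export of the genomic RNA, a cPPT/CTS element, and a ΔU3 3' LTR followed by an SV40 polyadenylation signal. Within the transfer region, SV40 early promoter sequences sit upstream of the puromycin N-acetyltransferase gene, allowing selection of transduced cells. A separate EF-1α promoter drives constitutive expression of VSX1, a homeodomain factor linked in the annotation to regulation of the red/green cone opsin locus control region. The insert is listed as 758 bp, of which 627 bp match VSX1. The depositor's transcript identifiers suggest a particular isoform, but the record does not describe it further. A WPRE downstream of the ORF enhances transcript stability and expression.

According to the stated purpose, each ORF in the collection is paired with a unique 24-bp barcode, although the barcode is not annotated in the feature table. The barcode lets the overexpressed factor be identified by sequencing in pooled screens, such as directed differentiation studies.
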