Features (pLannotate 1.2.2; 31 found; start..end, strand, type, name):
      5..231     +  promoter       RSV promoter: Rous sarcoma virus enhancer/promoter
    232..412     +  LTR            5' LTR (truncated): truncated 5' long terminal repeat (LTR) from HIV-1
    459..584     +  misc_feature   HIV-1 Ψ: packaging signal of human immunodeficiency virus type 1
    568..931     +  CDS            HIV-1 gag (fragment): gag protein from human immunodeficiency virus 1; gag
   1077..1310    +  misc_feature   RRE: The Rev response element (RRE) of HIV-1 allows for Rev-dependent mRNA export from the nucleus to the cytoplasm.
   1687..1713    +  CDS            Rev (fragment): human immunodeficiency virus 1 (HIV-1) Rev protein; rev; enhances nuclear export of unspliced and incompletely spliced viral mRNAs
   1720..1743    +  promoter       SV40 promoter (fragment): SV40 early promoter
   1744..1815    +  promoter       SV40 promoter (fragment): SV40 enhancer and early promoter
   1839..1974    +  rep_origin     SV40 ori: SV40 origin of replication
   2020..2616    +  CDS            PuroR (fragment): puromycin N-acetyltransferase; pac from Streptomyces; confers resistance to puromycin
   2665..2782    +  misc_feature   cPPT/CTS: central polypurine tract and central termination sequence of HIV-1
   2847..2913    +  CDS            small t antigen (fragment): SV40 (simian virus 40) small t antigen
   2920..4098    +  promoter       EF-1α promoter: strong constitutive promoter for human elongation factor EF-1α
   4115..4741    +  CDS            VSX1 (fragment): VSX1_HUMAN - Also known as RINX. Experimental evidence at protein level: Swiss-Prot protein existence level 1. Binds to the 37-bp core of the locus control region (LCR) of the red/green visual pigment gene cluster (PubMed:10903837). May regulate the activity of the LCR and the cone opsin genes at earlier stages of development (PubMed:10903837). Dispensable in early retinal development (By similarity). From Homo sapiens (Human).
   4784..4837    +  promoter       U6 promoter (fragment): RNA polymerase III promoter for human U6 snRNA
   4879..5467    +  misc_feature   WPRE: woodchuck hepatitis virus posttranscriptional regulatory element
   5518..5537    +  misc_feature   cPPT/CTS (fragment): central polypurine tract and central termination sequence of HIV-1
   5539..5772    +  LTR            3' LTR (ΔU3): self-inactivating 3' long terminal repeat (LTR) from HIV-1
   5850..5971    +  polyA_signal   SV40 poly(A) signal: SV40 polyadenylation signal
   6011..6146    +  rep_origin     SV40 ori: SV40 origin of replication
   6167..6185    -  promoter       T7 promoter: promoter for bacteriophage T7 RNA polymerase
   6193..6348    +  CDS            lacZα (fragment): LacZα fragment of β-galactosidase; lacZ fragment
   6353..6781    +  rep_origin     f1 ori (sequence partly withheld): f1 bacteriophage origin of replication; arrow indicates direction of (+) strand synthesis
   6834..6938    +  promoter       AmpR promoter: bla
   6939..7799    +  CDS            AmpR: β-lactamase; bla; confers resistance to ampicillin, carbenicillin, and related antibiotics
   7970..8558    +  rep_origin     ori: high-copy-number ColE1/pMB1/pBR322/pUC origin of replication
   8741..8833    +  CDS            lacI (fragment): lac repressor; lacI; The lac repressor binds to the lac operator to inhibit transcription in E. coli. This inhibition can be relieved by adding lactose or isopropyl-β-D-thiogalactopyranoside (IPTG).
   8846..8867    +  protein_bind   CAP binding site: CAP binding activates transcription in the presence of cAMP. E. coli catabolite activator protein
   8882..8912    +  promoter       lac promoter: promoter for the E. coli lac operon
   8920..8936    +  protein_bind   lac operator: The lac repressor binds to the lac operator to inhibit transcription in E. coli. This inhibition can be relieved by adding lactose or isopropyl-β-D-thiogalactopyranoside (IPTG). lac repressor encoded by lacI
   8981..8999    +  promoter       T3 promoter: promoter for bacteriophage T3 RNA polymerase
>Addgene plasmid #141737 | TFORF0857 | addgene full sequence | sequence record 404237 | Addgene NGS Result
TTAATGTAGTCTTATGCAATACTCTTGTAGTCTTGCAACATGGTAACGATGAGTTAGCAACATGCCTTAC
AAGGAGAGAAAAAGCACCGTGCATGCCGATTGGTGGAAGTAAGGTGGTACGATCGTGCCTTATTAGGAAG
GCAACAGACGGGTCTGACATGGATTGGACGAACCACTGAATTGCCGCATTGCAGAGATATTGTATTTAAG
TGCCTAGCTCGATACATAAACGGGTCTCTCTGGTTAGACCAGATCTGAGCCTGGGAGCTCTCTGGCTAAC
TAGGGAACCCACTGCTTAAGCCTCAATAAAGCTTGCCTTGAGTGCTTCAAGTAGTGTGTGCCCGTCTGTT
GTGTGACTCTGGTAACTAGAGATCCCTCAGACCCTTTTAGTCAGTGTGGAAAATCTCTAGCAGTGGCGCC
CGAACAGGGACTTGAAAGCGAAAGGGAAACCAGAGGAGCTCTCTCGACGCAGGACTCGGCTTGCTGAAGC
GCGCACGGCAAGAGGCGAGGGGCGGCGACTGGTGAGTACGCCAAAAATTTTGACTAGCGGAGGCTAGAAG
GAGAGAGATGGGTGCGAGAGCGTCAGTATTAAGCGGGGGAGAATTAGATCGCGATGGGAAAAAATTCGGT
TAAGGCCAGGGGGAAAGAAAAAATATAAATTAAAACATATAGTATGGGCAAGCAGGGAGCTAGAACGATT
CGCAGTTAATCCTGGCCTGTTAGAAACATCAGAAGGCTGTAGACAAATACTGGGACAGCTACAACCATCC
CTTCAGACAGGATCAGAAGAACTTAGATCATTATATAATACAGTAGCAACCCTCTATTGTGTGCATCAAA
GGATAGAGATAAAAGACACCAAGGAAGCTTTAGACAAGATAGAGGAAGAGCAAAACAAAAGTAAGACCAC
CGCACAGCAAGCGGCCGCTGATCTTCAGACCTGGAGGAGGAGATATGAGGGACAATTGGAGAAGTGAATT
ATATAAATATAAAGTAGTAAAAATTGAACCATTAGGAGTAGCACCCACCAAGGCAAAGAGAAGAGTGGTG
CAGAGAGAAAAAAGAGCAGTGGGAATAGGAGCTTTGTTCCTTGGGTTCTTGGGAGCAGCAGGAAGCACTA
TGGGCGCAGCGTCAATGACGCTGACGGTACAGGCCAGACAATTATTGTCTGGTATAGTGCAGCAGCAGAA
CAATTTGCTGAGGGCTATTGAGGCGCAACAGCATCTGTTGCAACTCACAGTCTGGGGCATCAAGCAGCTC
CAGGCAAGAATCCTGGCTGTGGAAAGATACCTAAAGGATCAACAGCTCCTGGGGATTTGGGGTTGCTCTG
GAAAACTCATTTGCACCACTGCTGTGCCTTGGAATGCTAGTTGGAGTAATAAATCTCTGGAACAGATTTG
GAATCACACGACCTGGATGGAGTGGGACAGAGAAATTAACAATTACACAAGCTTAATACACTCCTTAATT
GAAGAATCGCAAAACCAGCAAGAAAAGAATGAACAAGAATTATTGGAATTAGATAAATGGGCAAGTTTGT
GGAATTGGTTTAACATAACAAATTGGCTGTGGTATATAAAATTATTCATAATGATAGTAGGAGGCTTGGT
AGGTTTAAGAATAGTTTTTGCTGTACTTTCTATAGTGAATAGAGTTAGGCAGGGATATTCACCATTATCG
TTTCAGACCCACCTCCCAACCCCGAGGGGACCCATGCATTGCATCTCAATTAGTCAGCAACCAGGTGTGG
AAAGTCCCCAGGCTCCCCAGCAGGCAGAAGTATGCAAAGCATGCGTCTCAATTAGTCAGCAACCATAGTC
CCGCCCCTAACTCCGCCCATCCCGCCCCTAACTCCGCCCAGTTCCGCCCATTCTCCGCCCCATGGCTGAC
TAATTTTTTTTATTTATGCAGAGGCCGAGGCCGCCTCGGCCTCTGAGCTATTCCAGAAGTAGTGAGGAGG
CTTTTTTGGAGGCCTAGGCTTTTGCAAAAAGCTTTCTAGAGGTACCACCGGAGCTTACCATGACCGAGTA
CAAGCCCACGGTGCGCCTCGCCACCCGCGACGACGTCCCCAGGGCCGTACGCACCCTCGCCGCCGCGTTC
GCCGACTACCCCGCCACGCGCCACACCGTCGATCCGGACCGCCACATCGAGCGGGTCACCGAGCTGCAAG
AACTCTTCCTCACGCGCGTCGGGCTCGACATCGGCAAGGTGTGGGTCGCGGACGACGGCGCCGCCGTGGC
GGTCTGGACCACGCCGGAGAGCGTCGAAGCGGGGGCGGTGTTCGCCGAGATCGGCCCGCGCATGGCCGAG
TTGAGCGGTTCCCGGCTGGCCGCGCAGCAACAGATGGAAGGCCTCCTGGCGCCGCACCGGCCCAAGGAGC
CCGCGTGGTTCCTGGCCACCGTCGGCGTCTCGCCCGACCACCAGGGCAAGGGTCTGGGCAGCGCCGTCGT
GCTCCCCGGAGTGGAGGCGGCCGAGCGCGCCGGGGTGCCCGCCTTCCTGGAGACCTCCGCGCCCCGCAAC
CTCCCCTTCTACGAGCGGCTCGGCTTCACCGTCACCGCCGACGTCGAGGTGCCCGAAGGACCGCGCACCT
GGTGCATGACCCGCAAGCCCGGTGCCAGTTAACGAATTCTAGATCTTGAGACAAATGGCAGTATTCATCC
ACAATTTTAAAAGAAAAGGGGGGATTGGGGGGTACAGTGCAGGGGAAAGAATAGTAGACATAATAGCAAC
AGACATACAAACTAAAGAATTACAAAAACAAATTACAAAAATTCAAAATTTTCGGGTTTATTACAGGGAC
AGCAGAGATCCACTTTGGCGCCGGCTCGAGGCCTGCAGGTGCAAAGATGGATAAAGTTTTAAACAGAGAG
GAATCTTTGCAGCTAATGGACCTTCTAGGTCTTGAAAGGAGTGGGAATTGGCTCCGGTGCCCGTCAGTGG
GCAGAGCGCACATCGCCCACAGTCCCCGAGAAGTTGGGGGGAGGGGTCGGCAATTGAACCGGTGCCTAGA
GAAGGTGGCGCGGGGTAAACTGGGAAAGTGATGTCGTGTACTGGCTCCGCCTTTTTCCCGAGGGTGGGGG
AGAACCGTATATAAGTGCAGTAGTCGCCGTGAACGTTCTTTTTCGCAACGGGTTTGCCGCCAGAACACAG
GTAAGTGCCGTGTGTGGTTCCCGCGGGCCTGGCCTCTTTACGGGTTATGGCCCTTGCGTGCCTTGAATTA
CTTCCACCTGGCTGCAGTACGTGATTCTTGATCCCGAGCTTCGGGTTGGAAGTGGGTGGGAGAGTTCGAG
GCCTTGCGCTTAAGGAGCCCCTTCGCCTCGTGCTTGAGTTGAGGCCTGGCCTGGGCGCTGGGGCCGCCGC
GTGCGAATCTGGTGGCACCTTCGCGCCTGTCTCGCTGCTTTCGATAAGTCTCTAGCCATTTAAAATTTTT
GATGACCTGCTGCGACGCTTTTTTTCTGGCAAGATAGTCTTGTAAATGCGGGCCAAGATCTGCACACTGG
TATTTCGGTTTTTGGGGCCGCGGGCGGCGACGGGGCCCGTGCGTCCCAGCGCACATGTTCGGCGAGGCGG
GGCCTGCGAGCGCGGCCACCGAGAATCGGACGGGGGTAGTCTCAAGCTGGCCGGCCTGCTCTGGTGCCTG
GCCTCGCGCCGCCGTGTATCGCCCCGCCCTGGGCGGCAAGGCTGGCCCGGTCGGCACCAGTTGCGTGAGC
GGAAAGATGGCCGCTTCCCGGCCCTGCTGCAGGGAGCTCAAAATGGAGGACGCGGCGCTCGGGAGAGCGG
GCGGGTGAGTCACCCACACAAAGGAAAAGGGCCTTTCCGTCCTCAGCCGTCGCTTCATGTGACTCCACGG
AGTACCGGGCGCCGTCCAGGCACCTCGATTAGTTCTCGAGCTTTTGGAGTACGTCGTCTTTAGGTTGGGG
GGAGGGGTTTTATGCGATGGAGTTTCCCCACACTGAGTGGGTGGAGACTGAAGTTAGGCCAGCTTGGCAC
TTGATGTAATTCTCCTTGGAATTTGCCCTTTTTGAGTTTGGATCTTGGTTCATTCTCAAGCCTCAGACAG
TGGTTCAAAGTTTTTTTCTTCCATTTCAGGTGTCGTGAGGCTAGCACCGCCACCATGACCGGCCGGGACT
CGCTTTCCGACGGGCGCACTAGCAGCAGGGCGCTGGTGCCTGGCGGTTCCCCTAGGGGCTCGCGCCCCCG
GGGCTTCGCCATCACGGACCTGCTGGGCTTGGAGGCCGAGCTGCCGGCGCCCGCTGGCCCAGGACAGGGA
TCTGGCTGCGAGGGTCCGGCAGTCGCGCCGTGCCCGGGCCCGGGGCTTGACGGCTCCAGCCTGGCGCGTG
GGGCCCTACCGCTGGGACTCGGCCTCCTCTGTGGCTTCGGCACGCAGCCGCCGGCGGCCGCTCGAGCACC
CTGCCTGCTCCTAGCGGACGTGCCGTTCCTGCCGCCCAGGGGCCCCGAGCCCGCTGCCCCGCTGGCTCCC
AGCCGTCCGCCGCCTGCGCTCGGCCGCCAGAAGCGCAGCGACAGCGTCTCCACGTCCGATGAGGACAGCC
AGTCTGAAGACAGGAATGACCTAAAGGCATCCCCCACCTTGGGCAAGAGGAAGAAGCGGCGGCACAGGAC
AGTTTTCACTGCTCACCAGCTGGAAGAGTTGGAGAAGGCATTCAGCGAGGCCCACTACCCTGATGTGTAT
GCCCGAGAAATGCTGGCTGTGAAAACTGAGCTCCCCGAAGACCGGATACAGAGGGTGAGACATTGGGCTG
CAGAGAAATAGTAATGAACTAGTCCGTAACTTGAAAGTATTTCGATTTCTTGGCTTTATATATCTTGTGG
AAAGGACGAGGGCCTTTGCAAGGCTCTTGTTGTACGCGTTAAGTCGACAATCAACCTCTGGATTACAAAA
TTTGTGAAAGATTGACTGGTATTCTTAACTATGTTGCTCCTTTTACGCTATGTGGATACGCTGCTTTAAT
GCCTTTGTATCATGCTATTGCTTCCCGTATGGCTTTCATTTTCTCCTCCTTGTATAAATCCTGGTTGCTG
TCTCTTTATGAGGAGTTGTGGCCCGTTGTCAGGCAACGTGGCGTGGTGTGCACTGTGTTTGCTGACGCAA
CCCCCACTGGTTGGGGCATTGCCACCACCTGTCAGCTCCTTTCCGGGACTTTCGCTTTCCCCCTCCCTAT
TGCCACGGCGGAACTCATCGCCGCCTGCCTTGCCCGCTGCTGGACAGGGGCTCGGCTGTTGGGCACTGAC
AATTCCGTGGTGTTGTCGGGGAAATCATCGTCCTTTCCTTGGCTGCTCGCCTGTGTTGCCACCTGGATTC
TGCGCGGGACGTCCTTCTGCTACGTCCCTTCGGCCCTCAATCCAGCGGACCTTCCTTCCCGCGGCCTGCT
GCCGGCTCTGCGGCCTCTTCCGCGTCTTCGCCTTCGCCCTCAGACGAGTCGGATCTCCCTTTGGGCCGCC
TCCCCGCGTCGACTTTAAGACCAATGACTTACAAGGCAGCTGTAGATCTTAGCCACTTTTTAAAAGAAAA
GGGGGGACTGGAAGGGCTAATTCACTCCCAACGAAGACAAGATCTGCTTTTTGCTTGTACTGGGTCTCTC
TGGTTAGACCAGATCTGAGCCTGGGAGCTCTCTGGCTAACTAGGGAACCCACTGCTTAAGCCTCAATAAA
GCTTGCCTTGAGTGCTTCAAGTAGTGTGTGCCCGTCTGTTGTGTGACTCTGGTAACTAGAGATCCCTCAG
ACCCTTTTAGTCAGTGTGGAAAATCTCTAGCAGTACGTATAGTAGTTCATGTCATCTTATTATTCAGTAT
TTATAACTTGCAAAGAAATGAATATCAGAGAGTGAGAGGAACTTGTTTATTGCAGCTTATAATGGTTACA
AATAAAGCAATAGCATCACAAATTTCACAAATAAAGCATTTTTTTCACTGCATTCTAGTTGTGGTTTGTC
CAAACTCATCAATGTATCTTATCATGTCTGGCTCTAGCTATCCCGCCCCTAACTCCGCCCATCCCGCCCC
TAACTCCGCCCAGTTCCGCCCATTCTCCGCCCCATGGCTGACTAATTTTTTTTATTTATGCAGAGGCCGA
GGCCGCCTCGGCCTCTGAGCTATTCCAGAAGTAGTGAGGAGGCTTTTTTGGAGGCCTAGGGACGTACCCA
ATTCGCCCTATAGTGAGTCGTATTACGCGCGCTCACTGGCCGTCGTTTTACAACGTCGTGACTGGGAAAA
CCCTGGCGTTACCCAACTTAATCGCCTTGCAGCACATCCCCCTTTCGCCAGCTGGCGTAATAGCGAAGAG
GCCCGCACCGATCGCCCTTCCCAACAGTTGCGCAGCCTGAATGGCGAATGGG
[124 nt withheld, positions 6353-6476]
C
[91 nt withheld, positions 6478-6568]
A
[49 nt withheld, positions 6570-6618]
CCTTTGACGTTGGAGTCCACGTTCTTT
[37 nt withheld, positions 6646-6682]
ACCCTATCTCGGTCTATTCTTTTGATTTATAAGGGATTTTGCCGATTTCGGCCTATTGGTTAAAAAATGA
GCTGATTTAACAAAAATTTAACGCGAATTTTAACAAAATATTAACGCTTACAATTTAGGTGGCACTTTTC
GGGGAAATGTGCGCGGAACCCCTATTTGTTTATTTTTCTAAATACATTCAAATATGTATCCGCTCATGAG
ACAATAACCCTGATAAATGCTTCAATAATATTGAAAAAGGAAGAGTATGAGTATTCAACATTTCCGTGTC
GCCCTTATTCCCTTTTTTGCGGCATTTTGCCTTCCTGTTTTTGCTCACCCAGAAACGCTGGTGAAAGTAA
AAGATGCTGAAGATCAGTTGGGTGCACGAGTGGGTTACATCGAACTGGATCTCAACAGCGGTAAGATCCT
TGAGAGTTTTCGCCCCGAAGAACGTTTTCCAATGATGAGCACTTTTAAAGTTCTGCTATGTGGCGCGGTA
TTATCCCGTATTGACGCCGGGCAAGAGCAACTCGGTCGCCGCATACACTATTCTCAGAATGACTTGGTTG
AGTACTCACCAGTCACAGAAAAGCATCTTACGGATGGCATGACAGTAAGAGAATTATGCAGTGCTGCCAT
AACCATGAGTGATAACACTGCGGCCAACTTACTTCTGACAACGATCGGAGGACCGAAGGAGCTAACCGCT
TTTTTGCACAACATGGGGGATCATGTAACTCGCCTTGATCGTTGGGAACCGGAGCTGAATGAAGCCATAC
CAAACGACGAGCGTGACACCACGATGCCTGTAGCAATGGCAACAACGTTGCGCAAACTATTAACTGGCGA
ACTACTTACTCTAGCTTCCCGGCAACAATTAATAGACTGGATGGAGGCGGATAAAGTTGCAGGACCACTT
CTGCGCTCGGCCCTTCCGGCTGGCTGGTTTATTGCTGATAAATCTGGAGCCGGTGAGCGTGGGTCTCGCG
GTATCATTGCAGCACTGGGGCCAGATGGTAAGCCCTCCCGTATCGTAGTTATCTACACGACGGGGAGTCA
GGCAACTATGGATGAACGAAATAGACAGATCGCTGAGATAGGTGCCTCACTGATTAAGCATTGGTAACTG
TCAGACCAAGTTTACTCATATATACTTTAGATTGATTTAAAACTTCATTTTTAATTTAAAAGGATCTAGG
TGAAGATCCTTTTTGATAATCTCATGACCAAAATCCCTTAACGTGAGTTTTCGTTCCACTGAGCGTCAGA
CCCCGTAGAAAAGATCAAAGGATCTTCTTGAGATCCTTTTTTTCTGCGCGTAATCTGCTGCTTGCAAACA
AAAAAACCACCGCTACCAGCGGTGGTTTGTTTGCCGGATCAAGAGCTACCAACTCTTTTTCCGAAGGTAA
CTGGCTTCAGCAGAGCGCAGATACCAAATACTGTTCTTCTAGTGTAGCCGTAGTTAGGCCACCACTTCAA
GAACTCTGTAGCACCGCCTACATACCTCGCTCTGCTAATCCTGTTACCAGTGGCTGCTGCCAGTGGCGAT
AAGTCGTGTCTTACCGGGTTGGACTCAAGACGATAGTTACCGGATAAGGCGCAGCGGTCGGGCTGAACGG
GGGGTTCGTGCACACAGCCCAGCTTGGAGCGAACGACCTACACCGAACTGAGATACCTACAGCGTGAGCT
ATGAGAAAGCGCCACGCTTCCCGAAGGGAGAAAGGCGGACAGGTATCCGGTAAGCGGCAGGGTCGGAACA
GGAGAGCGCACGAGGGAGCTTCCAGGGGGAAACGCCTGGTATCTTTATAGTCCTGTCGGGTTTCGCCACC
TCTGACTTGAGCGTCGATTTTTGTGATGCTCGTCAGGGGGGCGGAGCCTATGGAAAAACGCCAGCAACGC
GGCCTTTTTACGGTTCCTGGCCTTTTGCTGGCCTTTTGCTCACATGTTCTTTCCTGCGTTATCCCCTGAT
TCTGTGGATAACCGTATTACCGCCTTTGAGTGAGCTGATACCGCTCGCCGCAGCCGAACGACCGAGCGCA
GCGAGTCAGTGAGCGAGGAAGCGGAAGAGCGCCCAATACGCAAACCGCCTCTCCCCGCGCGTTGGCCGAT
TCATTAATGCAGCTGGCACGACAGGTTTCCCGACTGGAAAGCGGGCAGTGAGCGCAACGCAATTAATGTG
AGTTAGCTCACTCATTAGGCACCCCAGGCTTTACACTTTATGCTTCCGGCTCGTATGTTGTGTGGAATTG
TGAGCGGATAACAATTTCACACAGGAAACAGCTATGACCATGATTACGCCAAGCGCGCAATTAACCCTCA
CTAAAGGGAACAAAAGCTGGAGCTGCAAGC
