>Addgene plasmid #141737 | TFORF0857 | depositor partial sequence | sequence record 277348 | Insert
ACCGCCACCATGACCGGCCGGGACTCGCTTTCCGACGGGCGCACTAGCAGCAGGGCGCTGGTGCCTGGCG
GTTCCCCTAGGGGCTCGCGCCCCCGGGGCTTCGCCATCACGGACCTGCTGGGCTTGGAGGCCGAGCTGCC
GGCGCCCGCTGGCCCAGGACAGGGATCTGGCTGCGAGGGTCCGGCAGTCGCGCCGTGCCCGGGCCCGGGG
CTTGACGGCTCCAGCCTGGCGCGTGGGGCCCTACCGCTGGGACTCGGCCTCCTCTGTGGCTTCGGCACGC
AGCCGCCGGCGGCCGCTCGAGCACCCTGCCTGCTCCTAGCGGACGTGCCGTTCCTGCCGCCCAGGGGCCC
CGAGCCCGCTGCCCCGCTGGCTCCCAGCCGTCCGCCGCCTGCGCTCGGCCGCCAGAAGCGCAGCGACAGC
GTCTCCACGTCCGATGAGGACAGCCAGTCTGAAGACAGGAATGACCTAAAGGCATCCCCCACCTTGGGCA
AGAGGAAGAAGCGGCGGCACAGGACAGTTTTCACTGCTCACCAGCTGGAAGAGTTGGAGAAGGCATTCAG
CGAGGCCCACTACCCTGATGTGTATGCCCGAGAAATGCTGGCTGTGAAAACTGAGCTCCCCGAAGACCGG
ATACAGAGGGTGAGACATTGGGCTGCAGAGAAATAGTAATGAACTAGTCCGTAACTTGAAAGTATTTCGA
TTTCTTGGCTTTATATATCTTGTGGAAAGGACGAGGGCCTTTGCAAGGCTCTTGTTGT
