>Addgene plasmid #141737 | TFORF0857 | depositor partial sequence | sequence record 277349 | Barcode
GGGCCTTTGCAAGGCTCTTGTTGT
